Addgene plasmid #48013: pICH47861
Purpose: (Empty Backbone)
Depositing lab: Sylvestre Marillonnet. Depositing organization: Leibniz Institute of Plant Biochemistry (IPB). Publication: A modular cloning system for standardized assembly of multigene constructs. Weber E, Engler C, Gruetzner R, Werner S, Marillonnet S. PLoS One. 2011 Feb 18;6(2):e16765. doi: 10.1371/journal.pone.0016765. PubMed 21364738.
Backbone
  Vector backbone: derived from pBIN19 and pUC19
  Backbone manufacturer: self-made
  Backbone size (bp): 4356
  Vector type: Unspecified
  Selectable markers: LacZ alpha
Growth in bacteria
  Bacterial resistance: Ampicillin, 100 μg/mL
  Growth temperature: 37°C
  Growth strain: DH10B
  Copy number: High Copy
Gene/Insert
  Gene/Insert name: None
Terms and licenses: Academic/Nonprofit Terms; Industry Terms: Not Available to Industry
Depositor comments: level 1 cloning vector, replicates in E.coli and Agrobacterium, binary vector for Agrobacterium T-DNA delivery to plant cells
How to cite: pICH47861 was a gift from Sylvestre Marillonnet (Addgene plasmid # 48013 ; http://n2t.net/addgene:48013 ; RRID:Addgene_48013)
