[The description below was written by a language model from this plasmid's Addgene catalogue record and pLannotate feature annotations shown in this document.]
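Description:
pICH47861 is an empty level 1 cloning vector from a modular cloning (MoClo) system designed for standardized assembly of multigene constructs. The backbone is self-made from pBIN19 and pUC19 elements, and it serves as a binary vector that replicates in both E. coli and Agrobacterium and delivers T-DNA to plant cells. The annotated sequence reflects this dual-host design. A high-copy ColE1/pUC-type origin supports propagation in E. coli. The broad-host-range incP oriV, together with the trfA gene encoding its replication initiator protein, allows maintenance in Agrobacterium. Bacterial selection is by ampicillin/carbenicillin resistance, provided by a β-lactamase gene under its own promoter. Short fragments annotated as TetR, lacI and the pBR322 bom region appear to be remnants of the parental plasmids rather than functional parts.

No insert is present. Because the plasmid is circular, the region between the nopaline-type right and left T-DNA border repeats spans the sequence origin. It contains a lacZα cassette with the lac promoter, lac operator, CAP binding site and a pUC18/19-type multiple cloning site. This cassette is listed as the selectable marker and allows blue/white screening, since replacing it with an assembled fragment abolishes α-complementation. Whatever is cloned in its place then lies within the T-DNA and can be transferred into plant cells. The record does not annotate the restriction sites or fusion overhangs used for assembly, does not state the position or orientation this particular level 1 vector defines, and shows no plant selectable marker. The listed backbone size (4,356 bp) is smaller than the 4,968 nt full sequence, which probably reflects exclusion of the lacZα cassette.
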