Features (pLannotate 1.2.2; 15 found; start..end, strand, type, name):
     76..100     -  misc_feature   LB T-DNA repeat: left border repeat from nopaline C58 T-DNA
    192..823     +  rep_origin     oriV: incP origin of replication
    910..1014    +  promoter       AmpR promoter: bla
   1015..1875    +  CDS            AmpR: β-lactamase; bla; confers resistance to ampicillin, carbenicillin, and related antibiotics
   2046..2634    +  rep_origin     ori: high-copy-number ColE1/pMB1/pBR322/pUC origin of replication
   2970..4115    +  CDS            trfA: TRFA_ECOLX - Experimental evidence at protein level: Swiss-Prot protein existence level 1. Also involved in plasmid copy number control, promoting intermolecular coupling of protein bound iterons at oriV, which inhibits replication initiation. From Escherichia coli.
   4142..4162    +  CDS            TetR (fragment): tetracycline resistance regulatory protein; tetR
   4274..4298    -  misc_feature   RB T-DNA repeat: right border repeat from nopaline C58 T-DNA
   4431..4530    +  misc_feature   bom (fragment): basis of mobility region from pBR322
   4536..4693    -  CDS            lacZα (fragment): LacZα fragment of β-galactosidase; lacZ fragment
   4690..4746    +  misc_feature   MCS: pUC18/19 multiple cloning site
   4783..4799    -  protein_bind   lac operator: The lac repressor binds to the lac operator to inhibit transcription in E. coli. This inhibition can be relieved by adding lactose or isopropyl-β-D-thiogalactopyranoside (IPTG). lac repressor encoded by lacI
   4807..4837    -  promoter       lac promoter: promoter for the E. coli lac operon
   4852..4873    -  protein_bind   CAP binding site: CAP binding activates transcription in the presence of cAMP. E. coli catabolite activator protein
   4886..4928    -  CDS            lacI (fragment): lac repressor; lacI; The lac repressor binds to the lac operator to inhibit transcription in E. coli. This inhibition can be relieved by adding lactose or isopropyl-β-D-thiogalactopyranoside (IPTG).
>Addgene plasmid #48013 | pICH47861 | depositor full sequence | sequence record 69013 | Full Sequence
GTGGGGCCCACTGCATCCACCCCAGTACATTAAAAACGTCCGCAATGTGTTATTAAGTTGTCTAAGCGTC
AATTTGTTTACACCACAATATATCCTGCCACCAGCCAGCCAACAGCTCCCCGACCGGCAGCTCGGCACAA
AATCACCACTCGATACAGGCAGCCCATCAGTCAGATCAGGATCTCCTTTGCGACGCTCACCGGGCTGGTT
GCCCTCGCCGCTGGGCTGGCGGCCGTCTATGGCCCTGCAAACGCGCCAGAAACGCCGTCGAAGCCGTGTG
CGAGACACCGCGGCCGCCGGCGTTGTGGATACCTCGCGGAAAACTTGGCCCTCACTGACAGATGAGGGGC
GGACGTTGACACTTGAGGGGCCGACTCACCCGGCGCGGCGTTGACAGATGAGGGGCAGGCTCGATTTCGG
CCGGCGACGTGGAGCTGGCCAGCCTCGCAAATCGGCGAAAACGCCTGATTTTACGCGAGTTTCCCACAGA
TGATGTGGACAAGCCTGGGGATAAGTGCCCTGCGGTATTGACACTTGAGGGGCGCGACTACTGACAGATG
AGGGGCGCGATCCTTGACACTTGAGGGGCAGAGTGCTGACAGATGAGGGGCGCACCTATTGACATTTGAG
GGGCTGTCCACAGGCAGAAAATCCAGCATTTGCAAGGGTTTCCGCCCGTTTTTCGGCCACCGCTAACCTG
TCTTTTAACCTGCTTTTAAACCAATATTTATAAACCTTGTTTTTAACCAGGGCTGCGCCCTGTGCGCGTG
ACCGCGCACGCCGAAGGGGGGTGCCCCCCCTTCTCGAACCCTCCCGGCCCGCTAACGCGGGCCTCCCATC
CCCCCAGGGGCTGCGCCCCTCGGCCGCGAACGGCCTCACCCCAAAAATGGCAGCGCTGGCCAATTCGTGC
GCGGAACCCCTATTTGTTTATTTTTCTAAATACATTCAAATATGTATCCGCTCATGAGACAATAACCCTG
ATAAATGCTTCAATAATATTGAAAAAGGAAGAGTATGAGTATTCAACATTTCCGTGTCGCCCTTATTCCC
TTTTTTGCGGCATTTTGCCTTCCTGTTTTTGCTCACCCAGAAACGCTGGTGAAAGTAAAAGATGCTGAAG
ATCAGTTGGGTGCACGAGTGGGTTACATCGAACTGGATCTCAACAGCGGTAAGATCCTTGAGAGTTTTCG
CCCCGAAGAACGTTTTCCAATGATGAGCACTTTTAAAGTTCTGCTATGTGGCGCGGTATTATCCCGTATT
GACGCCGGGCAAGAGCAACTCGGTCGCCGCATACACTATTCTCAGAATGACTTGGTTGAGTACTCACCAG
TCACAGAAAAGCATCTTACGGATGGCATGACAGTAAGAGAATTATGCAGTGCTGCCATAACCATGAGTGA
TAACACTGCGGCCAACTTACTTCTGACAACGATCGGAGGACCGAAGGAGCTAACCGCTTTTTTGCACAAC
ATGGGGGATCATGTAACTCGCCTTGATCGTTGGGAACCGGAGCTGAATGAAGCCATACCAAACGACGAGC
GTGACACCACGATGCCTGTAGCAATGGCAACAACGTTGCGCAAACTATTAACTGGCGAACTACTTACTCT
AGCTTCCCGGCAACAATTAATAGACTGGATGGAGGCGGATAAAGTTGCAGGACCACTTCTGCGCTCGGCC
CTTCCGGCTGGCTGGTTTATTGCTGATAAATCTGGAGCCGGTGAGCGTGGTTCTCGCGGTATCATTGCAG
CACTGGGGCCAGATGGTAAGCCCTCCCGTATCGTAGTTATCTACACGACGGGGAGTCAGGCAACTATGGA
TGAACGAAATAGACAGATCGCTGAGATAGGTGCCTCACTGATTAAGCATTGGTAACTGTCAGACCAAGTT
TACTCATATATACTTTAGATTGATTTAAAACTTCATTTTTAATTTAAAAGGATCTAGGTGAAGATCCTTT
TTGATAATCTCATGACCAAAATCCCTTAACGTGAGTTTTCGTTCCACTGAGCGTCAGACCCCGTAGAAAA
GATCAAAGGATCTTCTTGAGATCCTTTTTTTCTGCGCGTAATCTGCTGCTTGCAAACAAAAAAACCACCG
CTACCAGCGGTGGTTTGTTTGCCGGATCAAGAGCTACCAACTCTTTTTCCGAAGGTAACTGGCTTCAGCA
GAGCGCAGATACCAAATACTGTCCTTCTAGTGTAGCCGTAGTTAGGCCACCACTTCAAGAACTCTGTAGC
ACCGCCTACATACCTCGCTCTGCTAATCCTGTTACCAGTGGCTGCTGCCAGTGGCGATAAGTCGTGTCTT
ACCGGGTTGGACTCAAGACGATAGTTACCGGATAAGGCGCAGCGGTCGGGCTGAACGGGGGGTTCGTGCA
CACAGCCCAGCTTGGAGCGAACGACCTACACCGAACTGAGATACCTACAGCGTGAGCTATGAGAAAGCGC
CACGCTTCCCGAAGGGAGAAAGGCGGACAGGTATCCGGTAAGCGGCAGGGTCGGAACAGGAGAGCGCACG
AGGGAGCTTCCAGGGGGAAACGCCTGGTATCTTTATAGTCCTGTCGGGTTTCGCCACCTCTGACTTGAGC
GTCGATTTTTGTGATGCTCGTCAGGGGGGCGGAGCCTATGGAAAAACGCCAGCAACGCGGCCTTTTTACG
GTTCCTGGCAGATCCTAGATGTGGCGCAACGATGCCGGCGACAAGCAGGAGCGCACCGACTTCTTCCGCA
TCAAGTGTTTTGGCTCTCAGGCCGAGGCCCACGGCAAGTATTTGGGCAAGGGGTCGCTGGTATTCGTGCA
GGGCAAGATTCGGAATACCAAGTACGAGAAGGACGGCCAGACGGTCTACGGGACCGACTTCATTGCCGAT
AAGGTGGATTATCTGGACACCAAGGCACCAGGCGGGTCAAATCAGGAATAAGGGCACATTGCCCCGGCGT
GAGTCGGGGCAATCCCGCAAGGAGGGTGAATGAATCGGACGTTTGACCGGAAGGCATACAGGCAAGAACT
GATCGACGCGGGGTTTTCCGCCGAGGATGCCGAAACCATCGCAAGCCGCACCGTCATGCGTGCGCCCCGC
GAAACCTTCCAGTCCGTCGGCTCGATGGTCCAGCAAGCTACGGCCAAGATCGAGCGCGACAGCGTGCAAC
TGGCTCCCCCTGCCCTGCCCGCGCCATCGGCCGCCGTGGAGCGTTCGCGTCGTCTTGAACAGGAGGCGGC
AGGTTTGGCGAAGTCGATGACCATCGACACGCGAGGAACTATGACGACCAAGAAGCGAAAAACCGCCGGC
GAGGACCTGGCAAAACAGGTCAGCGAGGCCAAGCAGGCCGCGTTGCTGAAACACACGAAGCAGCAGATCA
AGGAAATGCAGCTTTCCTTGTTCGATATTGCGCCGTGGCCGGACACGATGCGAGCGATGCCAAACGACAC
GGCCCGCTCTGCCCTGTTCACCACGCGCAACAAGAAAATCCCGCGCGAGGCGCTGCAAAACAAGGTCATT
TTCCACGTCAACAAGGACGTGAAGATCACCTACACCGGCGTCGAGCTGCGGGCCGACGATGACGAACTGG
TGTGGCAGCAGGTGTTGGAGTACGCGAAGCGCACCCCTATCGGCGAGCCGATCACCTTCACGTTCTACGA
GCTTTGCCAGGACCTGGGCTGGTCGATCAATGGCCGGTATTACACGAAGGCCGAGGAATGCCTGTCGCGC
CTACAGGCGACGGCGATGGGCTTCACGTCCGACCGCGTTGGGCACCTGGAATCGGTGTCGCTGCTGCACC
GCTTCCGCGTCCTGGACCGTGGCAAGAAAACGTCCCGTTGCCAGGTCCTGATCGACGAGGAAATCGTCGT
GCTGTTTGCTGGCGACCACTACACGAAATTCATATGGGAGAAGTACCGCAAGCTGTCGCCGACGGCCCGA
CGGATGTTCGACTATTTCAGCTCGCACCGGGAGCCGTACCCGCTCAAGCTGGAAACCTTCCGCCTCATGT
GCGGATCGGATTCCACCCGCGTGAAGAAGTGGCGCGAGCAGGTCGGCGAAGCCTGCGAAGAGTTGCGAGG
CAGCGGCCTGGTGGAACACGCCTGGGTCAATGATGACCTGGTGCATTGCAAACGCTAGGGCCTTGTGGGG
TCAGTTCCGGCTGGGGGTTCAGCAGCCAGCGCCTGATCTGGGGAACCCTGTGGTTGGCATGCACATACAA
ATGGACGAACGGATAAACCTTTTCACGCCCTTTTAAATATCCGATTATTCTAATAAACGCTCTTTTCTCT
TAGGTTTACCCGCCAATATATCCTGTCAAACACTGATAGTTTAAACCACTTCGTGCAGAAGACAAGGCAG
GAGTGAGACCGTCACAGCTTGTCTGTAAGCGGATGCCGGGAGCAGACAAGCCCGTCAGGGCGCGTCAGCG
GGTGTTGGCGGGTGTCGGGGCTGGCTTAACTATGCGGCATCAGAGCAGATTGTACTGAGAGTGCACCATA
TGCGGTGTGAAATACCGCACAGATGCGTAAGGAGAAAATACCGCATCAGGCGCCATTCGCCATTCAGGCT
GCGCAACTGTTGGGAAGGGCGATCGGTGCGGGCCTCTTCGCTATTACGCCAGCTGGCGAAAGGGGGATGT
GCTGCAAGGCGATTAAGTTGGGTAACGCCAGGGTTTTCCCAGTCACGACGTTGTAAAACGACGGCCAGTG
AATTCGAGCTCGGTACCCGGGGATCCTCTAGAGTCGACCTGCAGGCATGCAAGCTTGGCGTAATCATGGT
CATAGCTGTTTCCTGTGTGAAATTGTTATCCGCTCACAATTCCACACAACATACGAGCCGGAAGCATAAA
GTGTAAAGCCTGGGGTGCCTAATGAGTGAGCTAACTCACATTAATTGCGTTGCGCTCACTGCCCGCTTTC
CAGTCGGCAAACCTGTCGTGCCAGCTGCGGTCTCACGCTCATATGGAATTCGCTCTTGTCTTCACAGA
