>Addgene plasmid #48013 | pICH47861 | addgene partial sequence | sequence record 74327 | RB-F1 5'-ggataaaccttttcacgccc-3'
TTCTAATAAACGCTCTTTTCTCTTAGGTTTACCCGCCAATATATCCTGTCAAACACTGATAGTTTAAACC
ACTTCGTGCAGAAGACAAGGCAGGAGTGAGACCGTCACAGCTTGTCTGTAAGCGGATGCCGGGAGCAGAC
AAGCCCGTCAGGGCGCGTCAGCGGGTGTTGGCGGGTGTCGGGGCTGGCTTAACTATGCGGCATCAGAGCA
GATTGTACTGAGAGTGCACCATATGCGGTGTGAAATACCGCACAGATGCGTAAGGAGAAAATACCGCATC
AGGCGCCATTCGCCATTCAGGCTGCGCAACTGTTGGGAAGGGCGATCGGTGCGGGCCTCTTCGCTATTAC
GCCAGCTGGCGAAAGGGGGATGTGCTGCAAGGCGATTAAGTTGGGTAACGCCAGGGTTTTCCCAGTCACG
ACGTTGTAAAACGACGGCCAGTGAATTCGAGCTCGGTACCCGGGGATCCTCTAGAGTCGACCTGCAGGCA
TGCAAGCTTGGCGTAATCATGGTCATAGCTGTTTCCTGTGTGAAATTGTTATCCGCTCACAATTCCACAC
AACATACGAGCCGGAAGCATAAAGTGTAAAGCCTGGGGTGCCTAATGAGTGAGCTAACTCACATTAATTG
CGTTGCGCTCACTGCCCGCTTTCCAGTCGGGAAACCTGTCGTGCCAGCTGCGGTCTCACGCTCATATGGA
ATTCGCTCTTGTCTTCACAGAGTGGGGCCCACTGCATCCACCCCAGTACATTAAAAACGTCCGCAATGTG
TTATTAAGTTGTCTAAGCGTCAATTTGTTTACACCACAATATATCCTGCCACCAGCCAGCCAACAGCTCC
CCGACCGGCAGCTCGGCACAAAATCACCACTCGATACAGGCAGCCCATCAGTCAGATCAGGATCTCCTTT
GCGACGCTCACCGGGCTGGTTGCCCTCGCCGCTGGGCTGGCGGCCGTCTATGGCCCTGCAAACGCGCCAG
AAACGCCGTCGAAGCC
